>Addgene plasmid #124143 | pcDNA3.1 (-) hYAP 1-2alpha | addgene full sequence | sequence record 240573 | Addgene NGS Result
GACATTGATTATTGACTAGTTATTAATAGTAATCAATTACGGGGTCATTAGTTCATAGCCCATATATGGA
GTTCCGCGTTACATAACTTACGGTAAATGGCCCGCCTGGCTGACCGCCCAACGACCCCCGCCCATTGACG
TCAATAATGACGTATGTTCCCATAGTAACGCCAATAGGGACTTTCCATTGACGTCAATGGGTGGAGTATT
TACGGTAAACTGCCCACTTGGCAGTACATCAAGTGTATCATATGCCAAGTACGCCCCCTATTGACGTCAA
TGACGGTAAATGGCCCGCCTGGCATTATGCCCAGTACATGACCTTATGGGACTTTCCTACTTGGCAGTAC
ATCTACGTATTAGTCATCGCTATTACCATGGTGATGCGGTTTTGGCAGTACATCAATGGGCGTGGATAGC
GGTTTGACTCACGGGGATTTCCAAGTCTCCACCCCATTGACGTCAATGGGAGTTTGTTTTGGCACCAAAA
TCAACGGGACTTTCCAAAATGTCGTAACAACTCCGCCCCATTGACGCAAATGGGCGGTAGGCGTGTACGG
TGGGAGGTCTATATAAGCAGAGCTCTCTGGCTAACTAGAGAACCCACTGCTTACTGGCTTATCGAAATTA
ATACGACTCACTATAGGGAGACCCAAGCTGGCTAGCGTTTAAACGGGCCCTCTAGACTCGAGCGGCCGCA
TGGATCCCGGGCAGCAGCCGCCGCCTCAACCGGCCCCCCAGGGCCAAGGGCAGCCGCCTTCGCAGCCCCC
GCAGGGGCAGGGCCCGCCGTCCGGACCCGGGCAACCGGCACCCGCGGCGACCCAGGCGGCGCCGCAGGCA
CCCCCCGCCGGGCATCAGATCGTGCACGTCCGCGGGGACTCGGAGACCGACCTGGAGGCGCTCTTCAACG
CCGTCATGAACCCCAAGACGGCCAACGTGCCCCAGACCGTGCCCATGAGGCTCCGGAAGCTGCCCGACTC
CTTCTTCAAGCCGCCGGAGCCCAAATCCCACTCCCGACAGGCCAGTACTGATGCAGGCACTGCAGGAGCC
CTGACTCCACAGCATGTTCGAGCTCATTCCTCTCCAGCTTCTCTGCAGTTGGGAGCTGTTTCTCCTGGGA
CACTGACCCCCACTGGAGTAGTCTCTGGCCCAGCAGCTACACCCACAGCTCAGCATCTTCGACAGTCTTC
TTTTGAGATACCTGATGATGTACCTCTGCCAGCAGGTTGGGAGATGGCAAAGACATCTTCTGGTCAGAGA
TACTTCTTAAATCACATCGATCAGACAACAACATGGCAGGACCCCAGGAAGGCCATGCTGTCCCAGATGA
ACGTCACAGCCCCCACCAGTCCACCAGTGCAGCAGAATATGATGAACTCGGCTTCAGGTCCTCTTCCTGA
TGGATGGGAACAAGCCATGACTCAGGATGGAGAAATTTACTATATAAACCATAAGAACAAGACCACCTCT
TGGCTAGACCCAAGGCTTGACCCTCGTTTTGCCATGAACCAGAGAATCAGTCAGAGTGCTCCAGTGAAAC
AGCCACCACCCCTGGCTCCCCAGAGCCCACAGGGAGGCGTCATGGGTGGCAGCAACTCCAACCAGCAGCA
ACAGATGCGACTGCAGCAACTGCAGATGGAGAAGGAGAGGCTGCGGCTGAAACAGCAAGAACTGCTTCGG
CAGGAGTTAGCCCTGCGTAGCCAGTTACCAACACTGGAGCAGGATGGTGGGACTCAAAATCCAGTGTCTT
CTCCCGGGATGTCTCAGGAATTGAGAACAATGACGACCAATAGCTCAGATCCTTTCCTTAACAGTGGCAC
CTATCACTCTCGAGATGAGAGTACAGACAGTGGACTAAGCATGAGCAGCTACAGTGTCCCTCGAACCCCA
GATGACTTCCTGAACAGTGTGGATGAGATGGATACAGGTGATACTATCAACCAAAGCACCCTGCCCTCAC
AGCAGAACCGTTTCCCAGACTACCTTGAAGCCATTCCTGGGACAAATGTGGACCTTGGAACACTGGAAGG
AGATGGAATGAACATAGAAGGAGAGGAGCTGATGCCAAGTCTGCAGGAAGCTTTGAGTTCTGACATCCTT
AATGACATGGAGTCTGTTTTGGCTGCCACCAAGCTAGATAAAGAAAGCTTTCTTACATGGTTATAGGAAT
TCCACCACACTGGACTAGTGGATCCGAGCTCGGTACCAAGCTTAAGTTTAAACCGCTGATCAGCCTCGAC
TGTGCCTTCTAGTTGCCAGCCATCTGTTGTTTGCCCCTCCCCCGTGCCTTCCTTGACCCTGGAAGGTGCC
ACTCCCACTGTCCTTTCCTAATAAAATGAGGAAATTGCATCGCATTGTCTGAGTAGGTGTCATTCTATTC
TGGGGGGTGGGGTGGGGCAGGACAGCAAGGGGGAGGATTGGGAAGACAATAGCAGGCATGCTGGGGATGC
GGTGGGCTCTATGGCTTCTGAGGCGGAAAGAACCAGCTGGGGCTCTAGGGGGTATCCCC
[124 nt withheld, positions 2510-2633]
C
[91 nt withheld, positions 2635-2725]
A
[49 nt withheld, positions 2727-2775]
CCTTTGACGTTGGAGTCCACGTTCTTT
[37 nt withheld, positions 2803-2839]
ACCCTATCTCGGTCTATTCTTTTGATTTATAAGGGATTTTGCCGATTTCGGCCTATTGGTTAAAAAATGA
GCTGATTTAACAAAAATTTAACGCGAATTAATTCTGTGGAATGTGTGTCAGTTAGGGTGTGGAAAGTCCC
CAGGCTCCCCAGCAGGCAGAAGTATGCAAAGCATGCATCTCAATTAGTCAGCAACCAGGTGTGGAAAGTC
CCCAGGCTCCCCAGCAGGCAGAAGTATGCAAAGCATGCATCTCAATTAGTCAGCAACCATAGTCCCGCCC
CTAACTCCGCCCATCCCGCCCCTAACTCCGCCCAGTTCCGCCCATTCTCCGCCCCATGGCTGACTAATTT
TTTTTATTTATGCAGAGGCCGAGGCCGCCTCTGCCTCTGAGCTATTCCAGAAGTAGTGAGGAGGCTTTTT
TGGAGGCCTAGGCTTTTGCAAAAAGCTCCCGGGAGCTTGTATATCCATTTTCGGATCTGATCAAGAGACA
GGATGAGGATCGTTTCGCATGATTGAACAAGATGGATTGCACGCAGGTTCTCCGGCCGCTTGGGTGGAGA
GGCTATTCGGCTATGACTGGGCACAACAGACAATCGGCTGCTCTGATGCCGCCGTGTTCCGGCTGTCAGC
GCAGGGGCGCCCGGTTCTTTTTGTCAAGACCGACCTGTCCGGTGCCCTGAATGAACTGCAGGACGAGGCA
GCGCGGCTATCGTGGCTGGCCACGACGGGCGTTCCTTGCGCAGCTGTGCTCGACGTTGTCACTGAAGCGG
GAAGGGACTGGCTGCTATTGGGCGAAGTGCCGGGGCAGGATCTCCTGTCATCTCACCTTGCTCCTGCCGA
GAAAGTATCCATCATGGCTGATGCAATGCGGCGGCTGCATACGCTTGATCCGGCTACCTGCCCATTCGAC
CACCAAGCGAAACATCGCATCGAGCGAGCACGTACTCGGATGGAAGCCGGTCTTGTCGATCAGGATGATC
TGGACGAAGAGCATCAGGGGCTCGCGCCAGCCGAACTGTTCGCCAGGCTCAAGGCGCGCATGCCCGACGG
CGAGGATCTCGTCGTGACCCATGGCGATGCCTGCTTGCCGAATATCATGGTGGAAAATGGCCGCTTTTCT
GGATTCATCGACTGTGGCCGGCTGGGTGTGGCGGACCGCTATCAGGACATAGCGTTGGCTACCCGTGATA
TTGCTGAAGAGCTTGGCGGCGAATGGGCTGACCGCTTCCTCGTGCTTTACGGTATCGCCGCTCCCGATTC
GCAGCGCATCGCCTTCTATCGCCTTCTTGACGAGTTCTTCTGAGCGGGACTCTGGGGTTCGAAATGACCG
ACCAAGCGACGCCCAACCTGCCATCACGAGATTTCGATTCCACCGCCGCCTTCTATGAAAGGTTGGGCTT
CGGAATCGTTTTCCGGGACGCCGGCTGGATGATCCTCCAGCGCGGGGATCTCATGCTGGAGTTCTTCGCC
CACCCCAACTTGTTTATTGCAGCTTATAATGGTTACAAATAAAGCAATAGCATCACAAATTTCACAAATA
AAGCATTTTTTTCACTGCATTCTAGTTGTGGTTTGTCCAAACTCATCAATGTATCTTATCATGTCTGTAT
ACCGTCGACCTCTAGCTAGAGCTTGGCGTAATCATGGTCATAGCTGTTTCCTGTGTGAAATTGTTATCCG
CTCACAATTCCACACAACATACGAGCCGGAAGCATAAAGTGTAAAGCCTGGGGTGCCTAATGAGTGAGCT
AACTCACATTAATTGCGTTGCGCTCACTGCCCGCTTTCCAGTCGGGAAACCTGTCGTGCCAGCTGCATTA
ATGAATCGGCCAACGCGCGGGGAGAGGCGGTTTGCGTATTGGGCGCTCTTCCGCTTCCTCGCTCACTGAC
TCGCTGCGCTCGGTCGTTCGGCTGCGGCGAGCGGTATCAGCTCACTCAAAGGCGGTAATACGGTTATCCA
CAGAATCAGGGGATAACGCAGGAAAGAACATGTGAGCAAAAGGCCAGCAAAAGGCCAGGAACCGTAAAAA
GGCCGCGTTGCTGGCGTTTTTCCATAGGCTCCGCCCCCCTGACGAGCATCACAAAAATCGACGCTCAAGT
CAGAGGTGGCGAAACCCGACAGGACTATAAAGATACCAGGCGTTTCCCCCTGGAAGCTCCCTCGTGCGCT
CTCCTGTTCCGACCCTGCCGCTTACCGGATACCTGTCCGCCTTTCTCCCTTCGGGAAGCGTGGCGCTTTC
TCATAGCTCACGCTGTAGGTATCTCAGTTCGGTGTAGGTCGTTCGCTCCAAGCTGGGCTGTGTGCACGAA
CCCCCCGTTCAGCCCGACCGCTGCGCCTTATCCGGTAACTATCGTCTTGAGTCCAACCCGGTAAGACACG
ACTTATCGCCACTGGCAGCAGCCACTGGTAACAGGATTAGCAGAGCGAGGTATGTAGGCGGTGCTACAGA
GTTCTTGAAGTGGTGGCCTAACTACGGCTACACTAGAAGAACAGTATTTGGTATCTGCGCTCTGCTGAAG
CCAGTTACCTTCGGAAAAAGAGTTGGTAGCTCTTGATCCGGCAAACAAACCACCGCTGGTAGCGGTGGTT
TTTTTGTTTGCAAGCAGCAGATTACGCGCAGAAAAAAAGGATCTCAAGAAGATCCTTTGATCTTTTCTAC
GGGGTCTGACGCTCAGTGGAACGAAAACTCACGTTAAGGGATTTTGGTCATGAGATTATCAAAAAGGATC
TTCACCTAGATCCTTTTAAATTAAAAATGAAGTTTTAAATCAATCTAAAGTATATATGAGTAAACTTGGT
CTGACAGTTACCAATGCTTAATCAGTGAGGCACCTATCTCAGCGATCTGTCTATTTCGTTCATCCATAGT
TGCCTGACTCCCCGTCGTGTAGATAACTACGATACGGGAGGGCTTACCATCTGGCCCCAGTGCTGCAATG
ATACCGCGAGACCCACGCTCACCGGCTCCAGATTTATCAGCAATAAACCAGCCAGCCGGAAGGGCCGAGC
GCAGAAGTGGTCCTGCAACTTTATCCGCCTCCATCCAGTCTATTAATTGTTGCCGGGAAGCTAGAGTAAG
TAGTTCGCCAGTTAATAGTTTGCGCAACGTTGTTGCCATTGCTACAGGCATCGTGGTGTCACGCTCGTCG
TTTGGTATGGCTTCATTCAGCTCCGGTTCCCAACGATCAAGGCGAGTTACATGATCCCCCATGTTGTGCA
AAAAAGCGGTTAGCTCCTTCGGTCCTCCGATCGTTGTCAGAAGTAAGTTGGCCGCAGTGTTATCACTCAT
GGTTATGGCAGCACTGCATAATTCTCTTACTGTCATGCCATCCGTAAGATGCTTTTCTGTGACTGGTGAG
TACTCAACCAAGTCATTCTGAGAATAGTGTATGCGGCGACCGAGTTGCTCTTGCCCGGCGTCAATACGGG
ATAATACCGCGCCACATAGCAGAACTTTAAAAGTGCTCATCATTGGAAAACGTTCTTCGGGGCGAAAACT
CTCAAGGATCTTACCGCTGTTGAGATCCAGTTCGATGTAACCCACTCGTGCACCCAACTGATCTTCAGCA
TCTTTTACTTTCACCAGCGTTTCTGGGTGAGCAAAAACAGGAAGGCAAAATGCCGCAAAAAAGGGAATAA
GGGCGACACGGAAATGTTGAATACTCATACTCTTCCTTTTTCAATATTATTGAAGCATTTATCAGGGTTA
TTGTCTCATGAGCGGATACATATTTGAATGTATTTAGAAAAATAAACAAATAGGGGTTCCGCGCACATTT
CCCCGAAAAGTGCCACCTGACGTCGACGGATCGGGAGATCTCCCGATCCCCTATGGTGCACTCTCAGTAC
AATCTGCTCTGATGCCGCATAGTTAAGCCAGTATCTGCTCCCTGCTTGTGTGTTGGAGGTCGCTGAGTAG
TGCGCGAGCAAAATTTAAGCTACAACAAGGCAAGGCTTGACCGACAATTGCATGAAGAATCTGCTTAGGG
TTAGGCGTTTTGCGCTGCTTCGCGATGTACGGGCCAGATATACGCGTT
Features (pLannotate 1.2.2; 20 found; start..end, strand, type, name):
      1..380     +  enhancer       CMV enhancer: human cytomegalovirus immediate early enhancer
    381..584     +  promoter       CMV promoter: human cytomegalovirus (CMV) immediate early promoter
    580..613     +  LTR            5' LTR (truncated) (fragment): truncated 5' long terminal repeat (LTR) from HIV-1
    629..647     +  promoter       T7 promoter: promoter for bacteriophage T7 RNA polymerase
    700..2163    +  CDS            YAP1: YAP1_HUMAN - Also known as YAP65. Experimental evidence at protein level: Swiss-Prot protein existence level 1. [Isoform 3]: Activates the C-terminal fragment (CTF) of ERBB4 (isoform 3). From Homo sapiens (Human).
   2240..2464    +  polyA_signal   bGH poly(A) signal: bovine growth hormone polyadenylation signal
   2468..2489    +  promoter       SV40 promoter (fragment): SV40 enhancer and early promoter
   2510..2938    +  rep_origin     f1 ori (sequence partly withheld): f1 bacteriophage origin of replication; arrow indicates direction of (+) strand synthesis
   2952..3281    +  promoter       SV40 promoter: SV40 enhancer and early promoter
   3348..4139    +  CDS            neo: KKA2_KLEPN - Also known as kan, nptII. Experimental evidence at protein level: Swiss-Prot protein existence level 1. Resistance to kanamycin, neomycin, paromomycin, ribostamycin, butirosin and gentamicin B. From Klebsiella pneumoniae.
   4163..4321    +  CDS            ble (fragment): BLE_KLEPN - Experimental evidence at protein level: Swiss-Prot protein existence level 1. Binding protein with a strong affinity to the bleomycin family of antibiotics. Binds to CL990; an antimitotic-antibiotic compound. From Klebsiella pneumoniae.
   4316..4437    +  polyA_signal   SV40 poly(A) signal: SV40 polyadenylation signal
   4510..4526    -  protein_bind   lac operator: The lac repressor binds to the lac operator to inhibit transcription in E. coli. This inhibition can be relieved by adding lactose or isopropyl-β-D-thiogalactopyranoside (IPTG). lac repressor encoded by lacI
   4534..4564    -  promoter       lac promoter: promoter for the E. coli lac operon
   4579..4600    -  protein_bind   CAP binding site: CAP binding activates transcription in the presence of cAMP. E. coli catabolite activator protein
   4613..4705    -  CDS            lacI (fragment): lac repressor; lacI; The lac repressor binds to the lac operator to inhibit transcription in E. coli. This inhibition can be relieved by adding lactose or isopropyl-β-D-thiogalactopyranoside (IPTG).
   4888..5476    -  rep_origin     ori: high-copy-number ColE1/pMB1/pBR322/pUC origin of replication
   5647..6507    -  CDS            AmpR: β-lactamase; bla; confers resistance to ampicillin, carbenicillin, and related antibiotics
   6508..6612    -  promoter       AmpR promoter: bla
   6671..6723    -  misc_feature   bom (fragment): basis of mobility region from pBR322
