[The description below was written by a language model from this plasmid's Addgene catalogue record and pLannotate feature annotations shown in this document.]
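Description:
pcDNA3.1 (-) hYAP 1-2alpha is a mammalian expression plasmid of 6,877 nt that carries wild-type human YAP1 in the pcDNA3.1 (-) backbone. The catalogue lists the vector type as unspecified, but the annotated parts are those of a standard transient or stable transfection vector. In E. coli it replicates from a high-copy ColE1/pUC-type origin and is selected with ampicillin through the β-lactamase gene and its own promoter. An f1 origin is also present, which permits production of single-stranded DNA. Short fragments annotated as lac promoter/operator, lacI, bom, ble and a truncated HIV-1 LTR look like backbone remnants or short similarity matches rather than functional elements.

The YAP1 open reading frame was cloned between NotI and EcoRI sites; the depositor gives the insert as roughly 1,530 bp, of which the annotated coding sequence covers about 1.46 kb. It lies downstream of the human cytomegalovirus immediate-early enhancer and promoter and is followed by the bovine growth hormone polyadenylation signal, giving strong constitutive expression in mammalian cells. A T7 promoter between the CMV promoter and the insert could support in vitro transcription or serve for sequencing. No epitope tag or reporter is annotated. A separate cassette, with the SV40 enhancer/early promoter driving the neomycin phosphotransferase gene and ending in an SV40 poly(A) signal, allows G418 selection of stably transfected cells. The construct name indicates a specific splice isoform of YAP1 (1-2alpha), and the associated study characterised differentially spliced human YAP1 mRNA isoforms. The stated purpose is protein expression for functional studies of cell growth promotion.
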