Addgene plasmid #124143: pcDNA3.1 (-) hYAP 1-2alpha
Purpose: Protein expression for funtional studies of cell growth promotion
Depositing lab: Megan Finch-Edmondson & Marius Sudol. Depositing organization: National University of Singapore. Publication: Identification, basic characterization and evolutionary analysis of differentially spliced mRNA isoforms of human YAP1 gene. Gaffney CJ, Oka T, Mazack V, Hilman D, Gat U, Muramatsu T, Inazawa J, Golden A, Carey DJ, Farooq A, Tromp G, Sudol M. Gene. 2012 Nov 10;509(2):215-22. doi: 10.1016/j.gene.2012.08.025. Epub 2012 Aug 24. PubMed 22939869.
Backbone
  Vector backbone: pcDNA3.1 (-)
  Vector type: Unspecified
Growth in bacteria
  Bacterial resistance: Ampicillin, 100 μg/mL
  Growth temperature: 37°C
  Growth strain: DH5alpha
  Copy number: High Copy
Gene/Insert
  Gene/Insert name: YAP1
  Species: H. sapiens (human)
  Mutation: None (Wild Type)
  GenBank ID: NP_001181973
  Entrez Gene: YAP1 (a.k.a. COB1, YAP, YAP-1, YAP2, YAP65, YKI)
  Cloning method: Restriction Enzyme; 5′ cloning site Not I (unknown if destroyed); 3′ cloning site EcoRI (unknown if destroyed)
Terms and licenses: Academic/Nonprofit Terms; Industry Terms: Not Available to Industry
Depositor comments: Insert size is approximately 1530.
How to cite: pcDNA3.1 (-) hYAP 1-2alpha was a gift from Megan Finch-Edmondson & Marius Sudol (Addgene plasmid # 124143 ; http://n2t.net/addgene:124143 ; RRID:Addgene_124143)
